>Addgene plasmid #87471 | HD-14 | addgene full sequence | sequence record 174648 | Addgene NGS Result
CTAAATTGTAAGCGTTAATATTTTGTTAAAATTCGCGTTAAATTTTTGTTAAATCAGCTCATTTTTTAAC
CAATAGGCCGAAATCGGCAAAATCCCTTATAAATCAAAAGAATAGACCGAGATAGGGTTGAGTGGCCGCT
ACAGGGCGCTCCCATTCGCCATTCAGGCTGCGCAACTGTTGGGAAGGGCGTTTCGGTGCGGGCCTCTTCG
CTATTACGCCAGCTGGCGAAAGGGGGATGTGCTGCAAGGCGATTAAGTTGGGTAACGCCAGGGTTTTCCC
AGTCACGACGTTGTAAAACGACGGCCAGTGAGCGCGACGTAATACGACTCACTATAGGGCGAATTGGCGG
AAGGCCGTCAAGGCCACGTGTCTTGTCCAGAGCTCGTATCCTGCAGTTAACGCCGGAGCAAGTTGTAGCA
ATCGCGTCGCACGACGGGGGAAAGCAAGCCCTGGAAACCGTGCAAAGGTTGTTGCCGGTATTATGCCAAG
CCCATGGTTTAACCCCTGATCAAGTAGTCCTGCAGGATACGGTACCTGGAGCACAAGACTGGCCTCATGG
GCCTTCCGCTCACTGCCCGCTTTCCAGTCGGGAAACCTGTCGTGCCAGCTGCATTAACATGGTCATAGCT
GTTTCCTTGCGTATTGGGCGCTCTCCGCTTCCTCGCTCACTGACTCGCTGCGCTCGGTCGTTCGGGTAAA
GCCTGGGGTGCCTAATGAGCAAAAGGCCAGCAAAAGGCCAGGAACCGTAAAAAGGCCGCGTTGCTGGCGT
TTTTCCATAGGCTCCGCCCCCCTGACGAGCATCACAAAAATCGACGCTCAAGTCAGAGGTGGCGAAACCC
GACAGGACTATAAAGATACCAGGCGTTTCCCCCTGGAAGCTCCCTCGTGCGCTCTCCTGTTCCGACCCTG
CCGCTTACCGGATACCTGTCCGCCTTTCTCCCTTCGGGAAGCGTGGCGCTTTCTCATAGCTCACGCTGTA
GGTATCTCAGTTCGGTGTAGGTCGTTCGCTCCAAGCTGGGCTGTGTGCACGAACCCCCCGTTCAGCCCGA
CCGCTGCGCCTTATCCGGTAACTATCGTCTTGAGTCCAACCCGGTAAGACACGACTTATCGCCACTGGCA
GCAGCCACTGGTAACAGGATTAGCAGAGCGAGGTATGTAGGCGGTGCTACAGAGTTCTTGAAGTGGTGGC
CTAACTACGGCTACACTAGAAGAACAGTATTTGGTATCTGCGCTCTGCTGAAGCCAGTTACCTTCGGAAA
AAGAGTTGGTAGCTCTTGATCCGGCAAACAAACCACCGCTGGTAGCGGTGGTTTTTTTGTTTGCAAGCAG
CAGATTACGCGCAGAAAAAAAGGATCTCAAGAAGATCCTTTGATCTTTTCTACGGGGTCTGACGCTCAGT
GGAACGAAAACTCACGTTAAGGGATTTTGGTCATGAGATTATCAAAAAGGATCTTCACCTAGATCCTTTT
AAATTAAAAATGAAGTTTTAAATCAATCTAAAGTATATATGAGTAAACTTGGTCTGACAGTTACCAATGC
TTAATCAGTGAGGCACCTATCTCAGCGATCTGTCTATTTCGTTCATCCATAGTTGCCTGACTCCCCGTCG
TGTAGATAACTACGATACGGGAGGGCTTACCATCTGGCCCCAGTGCTGCAATGATACCGCGAGAACCACG
CTCACCGGCTCCAGATTTATCAGCAATAAACCAGCCAGCCGGAAGGGCCGAGCGCAGAAGTGGTCCTGCA
ACTTTATCCGCCTCCATCCAGTCTATTAATTGTTGCCGGGAAGCTAGAGTAAGTAGTTCGCCAGTTAATA
GTTTGCGCAACGTTGTTGCCATTGCTACAGGCATCGTGGTGTCACGCTCGTCGTTTGGTATGGCTTCATT
CAGCTCCGGTTCCCAACGATCAAGGCGAGTTACATGATCCCCCATGTTGTGCAAAAAAGCGGTTAGCTCC
TTCGGTCCTCCGATCGTTGTCAGAAGTAAGTTGGCCGCAGTGTTATCACTCATGGTTATGGCAGCACTGC
ATAATTCTCTTACTGTCATGCCATCCGTAAGATGCTTTTCTGTGACTGGTGAGTACTCAACCAAGTCATT
CTGAGAATAGTGTATGCGGCGACCGAGTTGCTCTTGCCCGGCGTCAATACGGGATAATACCGCGCCACAT
AGCAGAACTTTAAAAGTGCTCATCATTGGAAAACGTTCTTCGGGGCGAAAACTCTCAAGGATCTTACCGC
TGTTGAGATCCAGTTCGATGTAACCCACTCGTGCACCCAACTGATCTTCAGCATCTTTTACTTTCACCAG
CGTTTCTGGGTGAGCAAAAACAGGAAGGCAAAATGCCGCAAAAAAGGGAATAAGGGCGACACGGAAATGT
TGAATACTCATACTCTTCCTTTTTCAATATTATTGAAGCATTTATCAGGGTTATTGTCTCATGAGCGGAT
ACATATTTGAATGTATTTAGAAAAATAAACAAATAGGGGTTCCGCGCACATTTCCCCGAAAAGTGCCAC
Features (pLannotate 1.2.2; 8 found; start..end, strand, type, name):
      3..134     -  rep_origin     M13 ori (fragment): M13 bacteriophage origin of replication; arrow indicates direction of (+) strand synthesis
    155..311     -  CDS            lacZα (fragment): LacZα fragment of β-galactosidase; lacZ fragment
    320..338     +  promoter       T7 promoter: promoter for bacteriophage T7 RNA polymerase
    570..617     -  CDS            lacI (fragment): lac repressor; lacI; The lac repressor binds to the lac operator to inhibit transcription in E. coli. This inhibition can be relieved by adding lactose or isopropyl-β-D-thiogalactopyranoside (IPTG).
    654..694     -  rep_origin     RSF ori (fragment): Plasmids containing the RSF 1030 origin of replication can be propagated in E. coli cells that contain additional plasmids with compatible origins.
    772..1360    -  rep_origin     ori: high-copy-number ColE1/pMB1/pBR322/pUC origin of replication
   1531..2391    -  CDS            AmpR: β-lactamase; bla; confers resistance to ampicillin, carbenicillin, and related antibiotics
   2392..2496    -  promoter       AmpR promoter: bla
