[The description below was written by a language model from this plasmid's Addgene catalogue record and pLannotate feature annotations shown in this document.]
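Description:
HD-14 is a small (about 2.5 kb) bacterial storage plasmid built on the pMA-T gene-synthesis backbone. It carries a synthetic DNA fragment that belongs to a TAL effector (TALE) DNA-binding-domain library. It is maintained in E. coli at high copy through a ColE1/pUC-type origin of replication and is selected with ampicillin through a β-lactamase gene driven by its native bla promoter. These two elements make up most of the annotated sequence.

The insert, also called HD-14, is recorded only as synthetic, and the automated annotation did not assign it a feature. It presumably lies in the unannotated stretch between the T7 promoter and the origin region, although the record does not give its boundaries or composition. By TALE convention, "HD" usually denotes the repeat-variable diresidue that recognises cytosine, and the number may mark a repeat position in an array, but neither point is stated explicitly. The remaining annotations are short backbone remnants rather than functional units: fragments of an M13 origin, lacZα, lacI and an RSF origin, along with a T7 promoter upstream of the likely insert site. Nothing in the record suggests the fragment is meant to be expressed from this plasmid.

The stated purpose is library amplification of fragment HD-14. The plasmid therefore acts as a template source from which the module is amplified when preparing a TALE DNA-binding-domain library. The wider system joins such fragments by isothermal assembly into custom TAL effector arrays for TALEN and synthetic biology applications. The cloning method used to build the plasmid is not recorded.
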