Addgene plasmid #87471: HD-14
Purpose: For library amplification of fragment HD-14
Depositing lab: Steve Pollard. Depositing organization: University of Edinburgh. Publication: STAR: a simple TAL effector assembly reaction using isothermal assembly. Gogolok S, Garcia-Diaz C, Pollard SM. Sci Rep. 2016 Sep 12;6:33209. doi: 10.1038/srep33209. PubMed 27615025.
Backbone
  Vector backbone: pMA-T
  Backbone manufacturer: Life Technologies
  Vector type: TALEN, Synthetic Biology ; TALE DBD library preparation
Growth in bacteria
  Bacterial resistance: Ampicillin, 100 μg/mL
  Growth temperature: 37°C
  Growth strain: DH5alpha
  Copy number: High Copy
Gene/Insert
  Gene/Insert name: HD-14
  Species: Synthetic
  Cloning method: Unknown
Terms and licenses: Academic/Nonprofit Terms; Industry Terms: Not Available to Industry
How to cite: HD-14 was a gift from Steve Pollard (Addgene plasmid # 87471 ; http://n2t.net/addgene:87471 ; RRID:Addgene_87471)
