>Addgene plasmid #87471 | HD-14 | depositor partial sequence | sequence record 170592 | HD-14 RVD flanked by BciVI sites
GTATCCTGCAGTTAACGCCGGAGCAAGTTGTAGCAATCGCGTCGCACGACGGGGGAAAGCAAGCCCTGGA
AACCGTGCAAAGGTTGTTGCCGGTATTATGCCAAGCCCATGGTTTAACCCCTGATCAAGTAGTCCTGCAG
GATAC
